>Addgene plasmid #165091 | pET30a-SARS-CoV2-NP-Nt(47-173) | depositor full sequence | sequence record 320709 | Full Sequence
TGGCGAATGGG
[124 nt withheld, positions 12-135]
C
[91 nt withheld, positions 137-227]
A
[49 nt withheld, positions 229-277]
CCTTTGACGTTGGAGTCCACGTTCTTT
[37 nt withheld, positions 305-341]
ACCCTATCTCGGTCTATTCTTTTGATTTATAAGGGATTTTGCCGATTTCGGCCTATTGGTTAAAAAATGA
GCTGATTTAACAAAAATTTAACGCGAATTTTAACAAAATATTAACGTTTACAATTTCAGGTGGCACTTTT
CGGGGAAATGTGCGCGGAACCCCTATTTGTTTATTTTTCTAAATACATTCAAATATGTATCCGCTCATGA
ATTAATTCTTAGAAAAACTCATCGAGCATCAAATGAAACTGCAATTTATTCATATCAGGATTATCAATAC
CATATTTTTGAAAAAGCCGTTTCTGTAATGAAGGAGAAAACTCACCGAGGCAGTTCCATAGGATGGCAAG
ATCCTGGTATCGGTCTGCGATTCCGACTCGTCCAACATCAATACAACCTATTAATTTCCCCTCGTCAAAA
ATAAGGTTATCAAGTGAGAAATCACCATGAGTGACGACTGAATCCGGTGAGAATGGCAAAAGTTTATGCA
TTTCTTTCCAGACTTGTTCAACAGGCCAGCCATTACGCTCGTCATCAAAATCACTCGCATCAACCAAACC
GTTATTCATTCGTGATTGCGCCTGAGCGAGACGAAATACGCGATCGCTGTTAAAAGGACAATTACAAACA
GGAATCGAATGCAACCGGCGCAGGAACACTGCCAGCGCATCAACAATATTTTCACCTGAATCAGGATATT
CTTCTAATACCTGGAATGCTGTTTTCCCGGGGATCGCAGTGGTGAGTAACCATGCATCATCAGGAGTACG
GATAAAATGCTTGATGGTCGGAAGAGGCATAAATTCCGTCAGCCAGTTTAGTCTGACCATCTCATCTGTA
ACATCATTGGCAACGCTACCTTTGCCATGTTTCAGAAACAACTCTGGCGCATCGGGCTTCCCATACAATC
GATAGATTGTCGCACCTGATTGCCCGACATTATCGCGAGCCCATTTATACCCATATAAATCAGCATCCAT
GTTGGAATTTAATCGCGGCCTAGAGCAAGACGTTTCCCGTTGAATATGGCTCATAACACCCCTTGTATTA
CTGTTTATGTAAGCAGACAGTTTTATTGTTCATGACCAAAATCCCTTAACGTGAGTTTTCGTTCCACTGA
GCGTCAGACCCCGTAGAAAAGATCAAAGGATCTTCTTGAGATCCTTTTTTTCTGCGCGTAATCTGCTGCT
TGCAAACAAAAAAACCACCGCTACCAGCGGTGGTTTGTTTGCCGGATCAAGAGCTACCAACTCTTTTTCC
GAAGGTAACTGGCTTCAGCAGAGCGCAGATACCAAATACTGTCCTTCTAGTGTAGCCGTAGTTAGGCCAC
CACTTCAAGAACTCTGTAGCACCGCCTACATACCTCGCTCTGCTAATCCTGTTACCAGTGGCTGCTGCCA
GTGGCGATAAGTCGTGTCTTACCGGGTTGGACTCAAGACGATAGTTACCGGATAAGGCGCAGCGGTCGGG
CTGAACGGGGGGTTCGTGCACACAGCCCAGCTTGGAGCGAACGACCTACACCGAACTGAGATACCTACAG
CGTGAGCTATGAGAAAGCGCCACGCTTCCCGAAGGGAGAAAGGCGGACAGGTATCCGGTAAGCGGCAGGG
TCGGAACAGGAGAGCGCACGAGGGAGCTTCCAGGGGGAAACGCCTGGTATCTTTATAGTCCTGTCGGGTT
TCGCCACCTCTGACTTGAGCGTCGATTTTTGTGATGCTCGTCAGGGGGGCGGAGCCTATGGAAAAACGCC
AGCAACGCGGCCTTTTTACGGTTCCTGGCCTTTTGCTGGCCTTTTGCTCACATGTTCTTTCCTGCGTTAT
CCCCTGATTCTGTGGATAACCGTATTACCGCCTTTGAGTGAGCTGATACCGCTCGCCGCAGCCGAACGAC
CGAGCGCAGCGAGTCAGTGAGCGAGGAAGCGGAAGAGCGCCTGATGCGGTATTTTCTCCTTACGCATCTG
TGCGGTATTTCACACCGCATATATGGTGCACTCTCAGTACAATCTGCTCTGATGCCGCATAGTTAAGCCA
GTATACACTCCGCTATCGCTACGTGACTGGGTCATGGCTGCGCCCCGACACCCGCCAACACCCGCTGACG
CGCCCTGACGGGCTTGTCTGCTCCCGGCATCCGCTTACAGACAAGCTGTGACCGTCTCCGGGAGCTGCAT
GTGTCAGAGGTTTTCACCGTCATCACCGAAACGCGCGAGGCAGCTGCGGTAAAGCTCATCAGCGTGGTCG
TGAAGCGATTCACAGATGTCTGCCTGTTCATCCGCGTCCAGCTCGTTGAGTTTCTCCAGAAGCGTTAATG
TCTGGCTTCTGATAAAGCGGGCCATGTTAAGGGCGGTTTTTTCCTGTTTGGTCACTGATGCCTCCGTGTA
AGGGGGATTTCTGTTCATGGGGGTAATGATACCGATGAAACGAGAGAGGATGCTCACGATACGGGTTACT
GATGATGAACATGCCCGGTTACTGGAACGTTGTGAGGGTAAACAACTGGCGGTATGGATGCGGCGGGACC
AGAGAAAAATCACTCAGGGTCAATGCCAGCGCTTCGTTAATACAGATGTAGGTGTTCCACAGGGTAGCCA
GCAGCATCCTGCGATGCAGATCCGGAACATAATGGTGCAGGGCGCTGACTTCCGCGTTTCCAGACTTTAC
GAAACACGGAAACCGAAGACCATTCATGTTGTTGCTCAGGTCGCAGACGTTTTGCAGCAGCAGTCGCTTC
ACGTTCGCTCGCGTATCGGTGATTCATTCTGCTAACCAGTAAGGCAACCCCGCCAGCCTAGCCGGGTCCT
CAACGACAGGAGCACGATCATGCGCACCCGTGGGGCCGCCATGCCGGCGATAATGGCCTGCTTCTCGCCG
AAACGTTTGGTGGCGGGACCAGTGACGAAGGCTTGAGCGAGGGCGTGCAAGATTCCGAATACCGCAAGCG
ACAGGCCGATCATCGTCGCGCTCCAGCGAAAGCGGTCCTCGCCGAAAATGACCCAGAGCGCTGCCGGCAC
CTGTCCTACGAGTTGCATGATAAAGAAGACAGTCATAAGTGCGGCGACGATAGTCATGCCCCGCGCCCAC
CGGAAGGAGCTGACTGGGTTGAAGGCTCTCAAGGGCATCGGTCGAGATCCCGGTGCCTAATGAGTGAGCT
AACTTACATTAATTGCGTTGCGCTCACTGCCCGCTTTCCAGTCGGGAAACCTGTCGTGCCAGCTGCATTA
ATGAATCGGCCAACGCGCGGGGAGAGGCGGTTTGCGTATTGGGCGCCAGGGTGGTTTTTCTTTTCACCAG
TGAGACGGGCAACAGCTGATTGCCCTTCACCGCCTGGCCCTGAGAGAGTTGCAGCAAGCGGTCCACGCTG
GTTTGCCCCAGCAGGCGAAAATCCTGTTTGATGGTGGTTAACGGCGGGATATAACATGAGCTGTCTTCGG
TATCGTCGTATCCCACTACCGAGATGTCCGCACCAACGCGCAGCCCGGACTCGGTAATGGCGCGCATTGC
GCCCAGCGCCATCTGATCGTTGGCAACCAGCATCGCAGTGGGAACGATGCCCTCATTCAGCATTTGCATG
GTTTGTTGAAAACCGGACATGGCACTCCAGTCGCCTTCCCGTTCCGCTATCGGCTGAATTTGATTGCGAG
TGAGATATTTATGCCAGCCAGCCAGACGCAGACGCGCCGAGACAGAACTTAATGGGCCCGCTAACAGCGC
GATTTGCTGGTGACCCAATGCGACCAGATGCTCCACGCCCAGTCGCGTACCGTCTTCATGGGAGAAAATA
ATACTGTTGATGGGTGTCTGGTCAGAGACATCAAGAAATAACGCCGGAACATTAGTGCAGGCAGCTTCCA
CAGCAATGGCATCCTGGTCATCCAGCGGATAGTTAATGATCAGCCCACTGACGCGTTGCGCGAGAAGATT
GTGCACCGCCGCTTTACAGGCTTCGACGCCGCTTCGTTCTACCATCGACACCACCACGCTGGCACCCAGT
TGATCGGCGCGAGATTTAATCGCCGCGACAATTTGCGACGGCGCGTGCAGGGCCAGACTGGAGGTGGCAA
CGCCAATCAGCAACGACTGTTTGCCCGCCAGTTGTTGTGCCACGCGGTTGGGAATGTAATTCAGCTCCGC
CATCGCCGCTTCCACTTTTTCCCGCGTTTTCGCAGAAACGTGGCTGGCCTGGTTCACCACGCGGGAAACG
GTCTGATAAGAGACACCGGCATACTCTGCGACATCGTATAACGTTACTGGTTTCACATTCACCACCCTGA
ATTGACTCTCTTCCGGGCGCTATCATGCCATACCGCGAAAGGTTTTGCGCCATTCGATGGTGTCCGGGAT
CTCGACGCTCTCCCTTATGCGACTCCTGCATTAGGAAGCAGCCCAGTAGTAGGTTGAGGCCGTTGAGCAC
CGCCGCCGCAAGGAATGGTGCATGCAAGGAGATGGCGCCCAACAGTCCCCCGGCCACGGGGCCTGCCACC
ATACCCACGCCGAAACAAGCGCTCATGAGCCCGAAGTGGCGAGCCCGATCTTCCCCATCGGTGATGTCGG
CGATATAGGCGCCAGCAACCGCACCTGTGGCGCCGGTGATGCCGGCCACGATGCGTCCGGCGTAGAGGAT
CGAGATCGATCTCGATCCCGCGAAATTAATACGACTCACTATAGGGGAATTGTGAGCGGATAACAATTCC
CCTCTAGAAATAATTTTGTTTAACTTTAAGAAGGAGATATACATATGCACCATCATCATCATCATTCTTC
TGGTCTGGTGCCACGCGGTTCTGGTATGAAAGAAACCGCTGCTGCTAAATTCGAACGCCAGCACATGGAC
AGCCCAGATCTGGGTACCGACGACGACGACAAGGCCATGGCTGATATCGGATCCATGAACAACACCGCGA
GCTGGTTCACCGCGCTGACCCAGCACGGCAAGGAGGACCTGAAATTTCCGCGTGGTCAAGGCGTGCCGAT
CAACACCAACAGCAGCCCGGACGATCAGATTGGTTACTATCGTCGTGCGACCCGTCGTATCCGTGGTGGT
GACGGCAAGATGAAAGATCTGAGCCCGCGTTGGTACTTCTACTATCTGGGTACCGGTCCGGAGGCGGGTC
TGCCGTATGGCGCGAACAAGGACGGTATCATTTGGGTGGCGACCGAAGGTGCGCTGAACACCCCGAAAGA
TCACATTGGTACCCGTAACCCGGCGAACAACGCGGCGATCGTTCTGCAGCTGCCGCAAGGTACCACCCTG
CCGAAGGGCTTTTACGCGAAGCTTGCGGCCGCACTCGAGCACCACCACCACCACCACTGAGATCCGGCTG
CTAACAAAGCCCGAAAGGAAGCTGAGTTGGCTGCTGCCACCGCTGAGCAATAACTAGCATAACCCCTTGG
GGCCTCTAAACGGGTCTTGAGGGGTTTTTTGCTGAAAGGAGGAACTATATCCGGAT
Features (pLannotate 1.2.2; 20 found; start..end, strand, type, name):
     12..467     +  rep_origin     f1 ori (sequence partly withheld): f1 bacteriophage origin of replication; arrow indicates direction of (+) strand synthesis
    494..551     +  promoter       AmpR promoter (fragment): bla
    560..1375    -  CDS            KanR: aminoglycoside phosphotransferase; aph(3')-Ia; confers resistance to kanamycin in bacteria or G418 (Geneticin®) in eukaryotes
   1497..2085    +  rep_origin     ori: high-copy-number ColE1/pMB1/pBR322/pUC origin of replication
   2271..2413    -  misc_feature   bom: basis of mobility region from pBR322
   2515..2706    -  CDS            rop: Rop protein, which maintains plasmids at low copy number; rop
   2723..3103    +  CDS            YPB1_ECOLX: Protein predicted: Swiss-Prot protein existence level 4. From Escherichia coli.
   3175..3466    -  CDS            TcR (fragment): tetracycline efflux protein; tet; confers resistance to tetracycline
   3481..3502    -  protein_bind   CAP binding site: CAP binding activates transcription in the presence of cAMP. E. coli catabolite activator protein
   3515..4597    -  CDS            lacI: lac repressor; lacI; The lac repressor binds to the lac operator to inhibit transcription in E. coli. This inhibition can be relieved by adding lactose or isopropyl-β-D-thiogalactopyranoside (IPTG).
   4598..4675    -  promoter       lacI promoter: lacI
   4683..4962    -  CDS            TcR (fragment): tetracycline efflux protein; tet; confers resistance to tetracycline
   4988..5006    +  promoter       T7 promoter: promoter for bacteriophage T7 RNA polymerase
   5007..5031    +  protein_bind   lac operator: The lac repressor binds to the lac operator to inhibit transcription in E. coli. This inhibition can be relieved by adding lactose or isopropyl-β-D-thiogalactopyranoside (IPTG). lac repressor encoded by lacI
   5046..5068    +  RBS            RBS: efficient ribosome binding site from bacteriophage T7 gene 10 (Olins and Rangwala, 1989)
   5130..5174    +  CDS            S-Tag: affinity and epitope tag derived from pancreatic ribonuclease A
   5229..5609    +  CDS            N (fragment): NCAP_SARS2 - Experimental evidence at protein level: Swiss-Prot protein existence level 1. Packages the positive strand viral genome RNA into a helical ribonucleocapsid (RNP) and plays a fundamental role during virion assembly through its interactions with the viral genome and membrane protein M. Plays an important role in enhancing the efficiency of subgenomic viral RNA transcription as well as viral replication (By similarity). May modulate transforming growth factor-beta signaling by binding host smad3 (By similarity). From Severe acute respiratory syndrome coronavirus 2 (2019-nCoV) (SARS-C
   5631..5648    +  CDS            9xHis (fragment): 9xHis affinity tag
   5658..5707    +  CDS            SET1 (fragment): solubility-enhancement tag derived from T7 phage gene 10B
   5715..5762    +  terminator     T7 terminator: transcription terminator for bacteriophage T7 RNA polymerase
