>Addgene plasmid #165091 | pET30a-SARS-CoV2-NP-Nt(47-173) | addgene full sequence | sequence record 325188 | Addgene NGS Result
GGAATTGTGAGCGGATAACAATTCCCCTCTAGAAATAATTTTGTTTAACTTTAAGAAGGAGATATACATA
TGCACCATCATCATCATCATTCTTCTGGTCTGGTGCCACGCGGTTCTGGTATGAAAGAAACCGCTGCTGC
TAAATTCGAACGCCAGCACATGGACAGCCCAGATCTGGGTACCGACGACGACGACAAGGCCATGGCTGAT
ATCGGATCCATGAACAACACCGCGAGCTGGTTCACCGCGCTGACCCAGCACGGCAAGGAGGACCTGAAAT
TTCCGCGTGGTCAAGGCGTGCCGATCAACACCAACAGCAGCCCGGACGATCAGATTGGTTACTATCGTCG
TGCGACCCGTCGTATCCGTGGTGGTGACGGCAAGATGAAAGATCTGAGCCCGCGTTGGTACTTCTACTAT
CTGGGTACCGGTCCGGAGGCGGGTCTGCCGTATGGCGCGAACAAGGACGGTATCATTTGGGTGGCGACCG
AAGGTGCGCTGAACACCCCGAAAGATCACATTGGTACCCGTAACCCGGCGAACAACGCGGCGATCGTTCT
GCAGCTGCCGCAAGGTACCACCCTGCCGAAGGGCTTTTACGCGAAGCTTGCGGCCGCACTCGAGCACCAC
CACCACCACCACTGAGATCCGGCTGCTAACAAAGCCCGAAAGGAAGCTGAGTTGGCTGCTGCCACCGCTG
AGCAATAACTAGCATAACCCCTTGGGGCCTCTAAACGGGTCTTGAGGGGTTTTTTGCTGAAAGGAGGAAC
TATATCCGGATTGGCGAATGGG
[124 nt withheld, positions 793-916]
C
[91 nt withheld, positions 918-1008]
A
[49 nt withheld, positions 1010-1058]
CCTTTGACGTTGGAGTCCACGTTCTTT
[37 nt withheld, positions 1086-1122]
ACCCTATCTCGGTCTATTCTTTTGATTTATAAGGGATTTTGCCGATTTCGGCCTATTGGTTAAAAAATGA
GCTGATTTAACAAAAATTTAACGCGAATTTTAACAAAATATTAACGCTTACAATTTAGGTGGCACTTTTC
GGGGAAATGTGCGCGGAACCCCTATTTGTTTATTTTTCTAAATACATTCAAATATGTATCCGCTCATGAA
TTAATTCTTAGAAAAACTCATCGAGCATCAAATGAAACTGCAATTTATTCATATCAGGATTATCAATACC
ATATTTTTGAAAAAGCCGTTTCTGTAATGAAGGAGAAAACTCACCGAGGCAGTTCCATAGGATGGCAAGA
TCCTGGTATCGGTCTGCGATTCCGACTCGTCCAACATCAATACAACCTATTAATTTCCCCTCGTCAAAAA
TAAGGTTATCAAGTGAGAAATCACCATGAGTGACGACTGAATCCGGTGAGAATGGCAAAAGTTTATGCAT
TTCTTTCCAGACTTGTTCAACAGGCCAGCCATTACGCTCGTCATCAAAATCACTCGCATCAACCAAACCG
TTATTCATTCGTGATTGCGCCTGAGCGAGACGAAATACGCGATCGCTGTTAAAAGGACAATTACAAACAG
GAATCGAATGCAACCGGCGCAGGAACACTGCCAGCGCATCAACAATATTTTCACCTGAATCAGGATATTC
TTCTAATACCTGGAATGCTGTTTTCCCGGGGATCGCAGTGGTGAGTAACCATGCATCATCAGGAGTACGG
ATAAAATGCTTGATGGTCGGAAGAGGCATAAATTCCGTCAGCCAGTTTAGTCTGACCATCTCATCTGTAA
CATCATTGGCAACGCTACCTTTGCCATGTTTCAGAAACAACTCTGGCGCATCGGGCTTCCCATACAATCG
ATAGATTGTCGCACCTGATTGCCCGACATTATCGCGAGCCCATTTATACCCATATAAATCAGCATCCATG
TTGGAATTTAATCGCGGCCTAGAGCAAGACGTTTCCCGTTGAATATGGCTCATAACACCCCTTGTATTAC
TGTTTATGTAAGCAGACAGTTTTATTGTTCATGACCAAAATCCCTTAACGTGAGTTTTCGTTCCACTGAG
CGTCAGACCCCGTAGAAAAGATCAAAGGATCTTCTTGAGATCCTTTTTTTCTGCGCGTAATCTGCTGCTT
GCAAACAAAAAAACCACCGCTACCAGCGGTGGTTTGTTTGCCGGATCAAGAGCTACCAACTCTTTTTCCG
AAGGTAACTGGCTTCAGCAGAGCGCAGATACCAAATACTGTCCTTCTAGTGTAGCCGTAGTTAGGCCACC
ACTTCAAGAACTCTGTAGCACCGCCTACATACCTCGCTCTGCTAATCCTGTTACCAGTGGCTGCTGCCAG
TGGCGATAAGTCGTGTCTTACCGGGTTGGACTCAAGACGATAGTTACCGGATAAGGCGCAGCGGTCGGGC
TGAACGGGGGGTTCGTGCACACAGCCCAGCTTGGAGCGAACGACCTACACCGAACTGAGATACCTACAGC
GTGAGCTATGAGAAAGCGCCACGCTTCCCGAAGGGAGAAAGGCGGACAGGTATCCGGTAAGCGGCAGGGT
CGGAACAGGAGAGCGCACGAGGGAGCTTCCAGGGGGAAACGCCTGGTATCTTTATAGTCCTGTCGGGTTT
CGCCACCTCTGACTTGAGCGTCGATTTTTGTGATGCTCGTCAGGGGGGCGGAGCCTATGGAAAAACGCCA
GCAACGCGGCCTTTTTACGGTTCCTGGCCTTTTGCTGGCCTTTTGCTCACATGTTCTTTCCTGCGTTATC
CCCTGATTCTGTGGATAACCGTATTACCGCCTTTGAGTGAGCTGATACCGCTCGCCGCAGCCGAACGACC
GAGCGCAGCGAGTCAGTGAGCGAGGAAGCGGAAGAGCGCCTGATGCGGTATTTTCTCCTTACGCATCTGT
GCGGTATTTCACACCGCAATGGTGCACTCTCAGTACAATCTGCTCTGATGCCGCATAGTTAAGCCAGTAT
ACACTCCGCTATCGCTACGTGACTGGGTCATGGCTGCGCCCCGACACCCGCCAACACCCGCTGACGCGCC
CTGACGGGCTTGTCTGCTCCCGGCATCCGCTTACAGACAAGCTGTGACCGTCTCCGGGAGCTGCATGTGT
CAGAGGTTTTCACCGTCATCACCGAAACGCGCGAGGCAGCTGCGGTAAAGCTCATCAGCGTGGTCGTGAA
GCGATTCACAGATGTCTGCCTGTTCATCCGCGTCCAGCTCGTTGAGTTTCTCCAGAAGCGTTAATGTCTG
GCTTCTGATAAAGCGGGCCATGTTAAGGGCGGTTTTTTCCTGTTTGGTCACTGATGCCTCCGTGTAAGGG
GGATTTCTGTTCATGGGGGTAATGATACCGATGAAACGAGAGAGGATGCTCACGATACGGGTTACTGATG
ATGAACATGCCCGGTTACTGGAACGTTGTGAGGGTAAACAACTGGCGGTATGGATGCGGCGGGACCAGAG
AAAAATCACTCAGGGTCAATGCCAGCGCTTCGTTAATACAGATGTAGGTGTTCCACAGGGTAGCCAGCAG
CATCCTGCGATGCAGATCCGGAACATAATGGTGCAGGGCGCTGACTTCCGCGTTTCCAGACTTTACGAAA
CACGGAAACCGAAGACCATTCATGTTGTTGCTCAGGTCGCAGACGTTTTGCAGCAGCAGTCGCTTCACGT
TCGCTCGCGTATCGGTGATTCATTCTGCTAACCAGTAAGGCAACCCCGCCAGCCTAGCCGGGTCCTCAAC
GACAGGAGCACGATCATGCGCACCCGTGGGGCCGCCATGCCGGCGATAATGGCCTGCTTCTCGCCGAAAC
GTTTGGTGGCGGGACCAGTGACGAAGGCTTGAGCGAGGGCGTGCAAGATTCCGAATACCGCAAGCGACAG
GCCGATCATCGTCGCGCTCCAGCGAAAGCGGTCCTCGCCGAAAATGACCCAGAGCGCTGCCGGCACCTGT
CCTACGAGTTGCATGATAAAGAAGACAGTCATAAGTGCGGCGACGATAGTCATGCCCCGCGCCCACCGGA
AGGAGCTGACTGGGTTGAAGGCTCTCAAGGGCATCGGTCGAGATCCCGGTGCCTAATGAGTGAGCTAACT
TACATTAATTGCGTTGCGCTCACTGCCCGCTTTCCAGTCGGGAAACCTGTCGTGCCAGCTGCATTAATGA
ATCGGCCAACGCGCGGGGAGAGGCGGTTTGCGTATTGGGCGCCAGGGTGGTTTTTCTTTTCACCAGTGAG
ACGGGCAACAGCTGATTGCCCTTCACCGCCTGGCCCTGAGAGAGTTGCAGCAAGCGGTCCACGCTGGTTT
GCCCCAGCAGGCGAAAATCCTGTTTGATGGTGGTTAACGGCGGGATATAACATGAGCTGTCTTCGGTATC
GTCGTATCCCACTACCGAGATGTCCGCACCAACGCGCAGCCCGGACTCGGTAATGGCGCGCATTGCGCCC
AGCGCCATCTGATCGTTGGCAACCAGCATCGCAGTGGGAACGATGCCCTCATTCAGCATTTGCATGGTTT
GTTGAAAACCGGACATGGCACTCCAGTCGCCTTCCCGTTCCGCTATCGGCTGAATTTGATTGCGAGTGAG
ATATTTATGCCAGCCAGCCAGACGCAGACGCGCCGAGACAGAACTTAATGGGCCCGCTAACAGCGCGATT
TGCTGGTGACCCAATGCGACCAGATGCTCCACGCCCAGTCGCGTACCGTCTTCATGGGAGAAAATAATAC
TGTTGATGGGTGTCTGGTCAGAGACATCAAGAAATAACGCCGGAACATTAGTGCAGGCAGCTTCCACAGC
AATGGCATCCTGGTCATCCAGCGGATAGTTAATGATCAGCCCACTGACGCGTTGCGCGAGAAGATTGTGC
ACCGCCGCTTTACAGGCTTCGACGCCGCTTCGTTCTACCATCGACACCACCACGCTGGCACCCAGTTGAT
CGGCGCGAGATTTAATCGCCGCGACAATTTGCGACGGCGCGTGCAGGGCCAGACTGGAGGTGGCAACGCC
AATCAGCAACGACTGTTTGCCCGCCAGTTGTTGTGCCACGCGGTTGGGAATGTAATTCAGCTCCGCCATC
GCCGCTTCCACTTTTTCCCGCGTTTTCGCAGAAACGTGGCTGGCCTGGTTCACCACGCGGGAAACGGTCT
GATAAGAGACACCGGCATACTCTGCGACATCGTATAACGTTACTGGTTTCACATTCACCACCCTGAATTG
ACTCTCTTCCGGGCGCTATCATGCCATACCGCGAAAGGTTTTGCGCCATTCGATGGTGTCCGGGATCTCG
ACGCTCTCCCTTATGCGACTCCTGCATTAGGAAGCAGCCCAGTAGTAGGTTGAGGCCGTTGAGCACCGCC
GCCGCAAGGAATGGTGCATGCAAGGAGATGGCGCCCAACAGTCCCCCGGCCACGGGGCCTGCCACCATAC
CCACGCCGAAACAAGCGCTCATGAGCCCGAAGTGGCGAGCCCGATCTTCCCCATCGGTGATGTCGGCGAT
ATAGGCGCCAGCAACCGCACCTGTGGCGCCGGTGATGCCGGCCACGATGCGTCCGGCGTAGAGGATCGAG
ATCGATCTCGATCCCGCGAAATTAATACGACTCACTATAGG
Features (pLannotate 1.2.2; 20 found; start..end, strand, type, name):
      1..25      +  protein_bind   lac operator: The lac repressor binds to the lac operator to inhibit transcription in E. coli. This inhibition can be relieved by adding lactose or isopropyl-β-D-thiogalactopyranoside (IPTG). lac repressor encoded by lacI
     40..62      +  RBS            RBS: efficient ribosome binding site from bacteriophage T7 gene 10 (Olins and Rangwala, 1989)
    124..168     +  CDS            S-Tag: affinity and epitope tag derived from pancreatic ribonuclease A
    223..603     +  CDS            N (fragment): NCAP_SARS2 - Experimental evidence at protein level: Swiss-Prot protein existence level 1. Packages the positive strand viral genome RNA into a helical ribonucleocapsid (RNP) and plays a fundamental role during virion assembly through its interactions with the viral genome and membrane protein M. Plays an important role in enhancing the efficiency of subgenomic viral RNA transcription as well as viral replication (By similarity). May modulate transforming growth factor-beta signaling by binding host smad3 (By similarity). From Severe acute respiratory syndrome coronavirus 2 (2019-nCoV) (SARS-C
    625..642     +  CDS            9xHis (fragment): 9xHis affinity tag
    652..701     +  CDS            SET1 (fragment): solubility-enhancement tag derived from T7 phage gene 10B
    709..756     +  terminator     T7 terminator: transcription terminator for bacteriophage T7 RNA polymerase
    793..1221    +  rep_origin     f1 ori (sequence partly withheld): f1 bacteriophage origin of replication; arrow indicates direction of (+) strand synthesis
   1274..1331    +  promoter       AmpR promoter (fragment): bla
   1340..2155    -  CDS            KanR: aminoglycoside phosphotransferase; aph(3')-Ia; confers resistance to kanamycin in bacteria or G418 (Geneticin®) in eukaryotes
   2277..2865    +  rep_origin     ori: high-copy-number ColE1/pMB1/pBR322/pUC origin of replication
   3051..3190    -  misc_feature   bom: basis of mobility region from pBR322
   3292..3483    -  CDS            rop: Rop protein, which maintains plasmids at low copy number; rop
   3500..3880    +  CDS            YPB1_ECOLX: Protein predicted: Swiss-Prot protein existence level 4. From Escherichia coli.
   3952..4243    -  CDS            TcR (fragment): tetracycline efflux protein; tet; confers resistance to tetracycline
   4258..4279    -  protein_bind   CAP binding site: CAP binding activates transcription in the presence of cAMP. E. coli catabolite activator protein
   4292..5374    -  CDS            lacI: lac repressor; lacI; The lac repressor binds to the lac operator to inhibit transcription in E. coli. This inhibition can be relieved by adding lactose or isopropyl-β-D-thiogalactopyranoside (IPTG).
   5375..5452    -  promoter       lacI promoter: lacI
   5460..5739    -  CDS            TcR (fragment): tetracycline efflux protein; tet; confers resistance to tetracycline
   5765..5783    +  promoter       T7 promoter: promoter for bacteriophage T7 RNA polymerase
