[The description below was written by a language model from this plasmid's Addgene catalogue record and pLannotate feature annotations shown in this document.]
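Description:
pET30a-SARS-CoV2-NP-Nt(47-173) is a bacterial expression plasmid built on the pET-30a(+) backbone for producing a fragment of the SARS-CoV-2 nucleocapsid (N) protein in E. coli. The insert, introduced by ligation-independent cloning, encodes residues 47-173, the N-terminal domain region of N, and is annotated as a 381-nt coding segment. It sits in a standard T7lac expression cassette: a T7 promoter immediately followed by a lac operator, the strong T7 gene 10 ribosome binding site, and a downstream T7 terminator. The plasmid carries its own lacI gene with its promoter, so transcription stays repressed until induced with IPTG in a host that supplies T7 RNA polymerase. An S-Tag lies upstream of the N fragment and a six-codon polyhistidine stretch lies downstream, which would allow affinity purification and detection. Whether both tags are in frame with the insert is not explicitly stated in the record. The short "SET1" match just before the terminator is probably backbone sequence rather than a deliberate fusion partner.

The plasmid is selected with kanamycin through the aph(3')-Ia gene and replicates from a pBR322-type ColE1 origin accompanied by bom and rop, consistent with the low copy number listed. An f1 origin is also present, and the tetracycline-resistance fragments and the small predicted ORF are non-functional pBR322 remnants. Two full sequence records, one from the depositor and one from repository sequencing, differ by only a few nucleotides in length and show the same set of features with different start points. The associated publication describes a multi-antigen platform for detecting SARS-CoV-2-specific antibodies, so the recombinant N fragment likely serves as a serological antigen.
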