Addgene plasmid #165091: pET30a-SARS-CoV2-NP-Nt(47-173)
Purpose: protein expression in E. coli
Depositing lab: Rick Tarleton. Depositing organization: University of Georgia. Publication: A flexible, pan-species, multi-antigen platform for the detection and monitoring of SARS-CoV-2-specific antibody responses. Shen H, Forgacs D, Chapla D, Moremen KW, Wells L, Hamer SA, Tompkins SM, Ross TM, Rouphael N, Edupuganti S, Collins MH, Tarleton RL. medRxiv [Preprint]. 2021 Jan 27:2021.01.20.21249279. doi: 10.1101/2021.01.20.21249279. PubMed 33532799.
Backbone
  Vector backbone: pET-30a(+)
  Vector type: Bacterial Expression
Growth in bacteria
  Bacterial resistance: Kanamycin, 50 μg/mL
  Growth temperature: 37°C
  Growth strain: DH5alpha
  Copy number: Low Copy
Gene/Insert
  Gene/Insert name: Severe acute respiratory syndrome coronavirus 2 nucleocapsid protein N-terminal(47-173)
  Species: SARS-CoV2
  Entrez Gene: N (a.k.a. GU280_gp10)
  Cloning method: Ligation Independent Cloning
Terms and licenses: Academic/Nonprofit Terms; Industry Terms
How to cite: pET30a-SARS-CoV2-NP-Nt(47-173) was a gift from Rick Tarleton (Addgene plasmid # 165091 ; http://n2t.net/addgene:165091 ; RRID:Addgene_165091)
