>Addgene plasmid #165091 | pET30a-SARS-CoV2-NP-Nt(47-173) | depositor partial sequence | sequence record 320710 | SARS-CoV2-NP-Nt (47-173)
ATGAACAACACCGCGAGCTGGTTCACCGCGCTGACCCAGCACGGCAAGGAGGACCTGAAATTTCCGCGTG
GTCAAGGCGTGCCGATCAACACCAACAGCAGCCCGGACGATCAGATTGGTTACTATCGTCGTGCGACCCG
TCGTATCCGTGGTGGTGACGGCAAGATGAAAGATCTGAGCCCGCGTTGGTACTTCTACTATCTGGGTACC
GGTCCGGAGGCGGGTCTGCCGTATGGCGCGAACAAGGACGGTATCATTTGGGTGGCGACCGAAGGTGCGC
TGAACACCCCGAAAGATCACATTGGTACCCGTAACCCGGCGAACAACGCGGCGATCGTTCTGCAGCTGCC
GCAAGGTACCACCCTGCCGAAGGGCTTTTACGCG
